>Addgene plasmid #199272 | pegRNA_LRRK2-3 | addgene full sequence | sequence record 390156 | Addgene NGS Result
TGGTCCTGCAACTTTATCCGCCTCCATCCAGTCTATTAATTGTTGCCGGGAAGCTAGAGTAAGTAGTTCG
CCAGTTAATAGTTTGCGCAACGTTGTTGCCATTGCTACAGGCATCGTGGTGTCACGCTCGTCGTTTGGTA
TGGCTTCATTCAGCTCCGGTTCCCAACGATCAAGGCGAGTTACATGATCCCCCATGTTGTGCAAAAAAGC
GGTTAGCTCCTTCGGTCCTCCGATCGTTGTCAGAAGTAAGTTGGCCGCAGTGTTATCACTCATGGTTATG
GCAGCACTGCATAATTCTCTTACTGTCATGCCATCCGTAAGATGCTTTTCTGTGACTGGTGAGTACTCAA
CCAAGTCATTCTGAGAATAGTGTATGCGGCGACCGAGTTGCTCTTGCCCGGCGTCAATACGGGATAATAC
CGCGCCACATAGCAGAACTTTAAAAGTGCTCATCATTGGAAAACGTTCTTCGGGGCGAAAACTCTCAAGG
ATCTTACCGCTGTTGAGATCCAGTTCGATGTAACCCACTCGTGCACCCAACTGATCTTCAGCATCTTTTA
CTTTCACCAGCGTTTCTGGGTGAGCAAAAACAGGAAGGCAAAATGCCGCAAAAAAGGGAATAAGGGCGAC
ACGGAAATGTTGAATACTCATACTCTTCCTTTTTCAATATTATTGAAGCATTTATCAGGGTTATTGTCTC
ATGAGCGGATACATATTTGAATGTATTTAGAAAAATAAACAAATAGGGGTTCCGCGCACATTTCCCCGAA
AAGTGCCACCTGACGTCGCTAGCTGTACAAAAAAGCAGGCTTTAAAGGAACCAATTCAGTCGACTGGATC
CGGTACCAAGGTCGGGCAGGAAGAGGGCCTATTTCCCATGATTCCTTCATATTTGCATATACGATACAAG
GCTGTTAGAGAGATAATTAGAATTAATTTGACTGTAAACACAAAGATATTAGTACAAAATACGTGACGTA
GAAAGTAATAATTTCTTGGGTAGTTTGCAGTTTTAAAATTATGTTTTAAAATGGACTATCATATGCTTAC
CGTAACTTGAAAGTATTTCGATTTCTTGGCTTTATATATCTTGTGGAAAGGACGAAACACCGATTGCAAA
GATTGCTGACTAGTTTTAGAGCTAGAAATAGCAAGTTAAAATAAGGCTAGTCCGTTATCAACTTGAAAAA
GTGGGACCGAGTCGGTCCAGCAATGCTGTAGTCAGCAATCTTTGCTTTTTTTAAGCTTGGGCCGCTCGAG
GTACCTCTCTACATATGACATGTGAGCAAAAGGCCAGCAAAAGGCCAGGAACCGTAAAAAGGCCGCGTTG
CTGGCGTTTTTCCATAGGCTCCGCCCCCCTGACGAGCATCACAAAAATCGACGCTCAAGTCAGAGGTGGC
GAAACCCGACAGGACTATAAAGATACCAGGCGTTTCCCCCTGGAAGCTCCCTCGTGCGCTCTCCTGTTCC
GACCCTGCCGCTTACCGGATACCTGTCCGCCTTTCTCCCTTCGGGAAGCGTGGCGCTTTCTCATAGCTCA
CGCTGTAGGTATCTCAGTTCGGTGTAGGTCGTTCGCTCCAAGCTGGGCTGTGTGCACGAACCCCCCGTTC
AGCCCGACCGCTGCGCCTTATCCGGTAACTATCGTCTTGAGTCCAACCCGGTAAGACACGACTTATCGCC
ACTGGCAGCAGCCACTGGTAACAGGATTAGCAGAGCGAGGTATGTAGGCGGTGCTACAGAGTTCTTGAAG
TGGTGGCCTAACTACGGCTACACTAGAAGAACAGTATTTGGTATCTGCGCTCTGCTGAAGCCAGTTACCT
TCGGAAAAAGAGTTGGTAGCTCTTGATCCGGCAAACAAACCACCGCTGGTAGCGGTGGTTTTTTTGTTTG
CAAGCAGCAGATTACGCGCAGAAAAAAAGGATCTCAAGAAGATCCTTTGATCTTTTCTACGGGGTCTGAC
GCTCAGTGGAACGAAAACTCACGTTAAGGGATTTTGGTCATGAGATTATCAAAAAGGATCTTCACCTAGA
TCCTTTTAAATTAAAAATGAAGTTTTAAATCAATCTAAAGTATATATGAGTAAACTTGGTCTGACAGTTA
CCAATGCTTAATCAGTGAGGCACCTATCTCAGCGATCTGTCTATTTCGTTCATCCATAGTTGCCTGACTC
CCCGTCGTGTAGATAACTACGATACGGGAGGGCTTACCATCTGGCCCCAGTGCTGCAATGATACCGCGAG
ATCCACGCTCACCGGCTCCAGATTTATCAGCAATAAACCAGCCAGCCGGAAGGGCCGAGCGCAGAAG
Features (pLannotate 1.2.2; 6 found; start..end, strand, type, name):
    652..756     -  promoter       AmpR promoter: bla
    794..811     +  protein_bind   attB1 (fragment): mutant version of attB; recombination site for the Gateway® BP reaction BP Clonase™
    863..1103    +  promoter       U6 promoter: RNA polymerase III promoter for human U6 snRNA
   1133..1206    +  misc_RNA       gRNA scaffold: guide RNA scaffold for the Streptococcus pyogenes CRISPR/Cas9 system
   1339..1927    -  rep_origin     ori: high-copy-number ColE1/pMB1/pBR322/pUC origin of replication
   2098..651     -  CDS            AmpR (across the origin): β-lactamase; bla; confers resistance to ampicillin, carbenicillin, and related antibiotics
