[The description below was written by a language model from this plasmid's Addgene catalogue record and pLannotate feature annotations shown in this document.]
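Description:
pegRNA_LRRK2-3 is a compact (about 2.3 kb) mammalian expression plasmid built on a pU6 backbone that transcribes a single prime editing guide RNA (pegRNA) designed to install the LRRK2 c.6055 G>A substitution. It is propagated in E. coli as a high-copy plasmid through a ColE1/pUC-type origin of replication and is selected with ampicillin via a β-lactamase gene driven by its own bla promoter. The plasmid carries no mammalian selection marker, reporter or viral elements, so it is suited to transient delivery by transfection rather than stable integration or packaging.

The payload is a human U6 promoter, an RNA polymerase III promoter commonly used for small defined transcripts, followed by the LRRK2-targeting spacer and the Streptococcus pyogenes Cas9 guide RNA scaffold. A pegRNA differs from a conventional guide in having a 3′ extension after the scaffold that supplies a primer binding site and a reverse transcriptase template encoding the desired edit. The feature table does not annotate this extension or a terminator, although unannotated sequence lies between the scaffold and the origin. A short attB1 fragment upstream of the U6 promoter appears to be a remnant of the parent backbone and has no evident role here. The insert was introduced by ligation-independent cloning.

The plasmid does not encode an editor protein, so it must be co-delivered with a separate prime editor (a Cas9 nickase fused to reverse transcriptase). The associated work concerns prime editing and cytosine base editing efficiency in human pluripotent stem cells, and the "-3" suffix suggests this is one of several pegRNA designs for the same LRRK2 edit, though the record does not state that explicitly.
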