Addgene plasmid #199272: pegRNA_LRRK2-3
Purpose: pegRNA used to induce LRRK2 (c. 6055 G > A) mutation
Depositing lab: Ting Zhou. Depositing organization: Memorial Sloan-Kettering Cancer Center. Publication: Transient inhibition of p53 enhances prime editing and cytosine base-editing efficiencies in human pluripotent stem cells. Li M, Zhong A, Wu Y, Sidharta M, Beaury M, Zhao X, Studer L, Zhou T. Nat Commun. 2022 Oct 27;13(1):6354. doi: 10.1038/s41467-022-34045-7. PubMed 36302757.
Backbone
  Vector backbone: pU6
  Vector type: Mammalian Expression
Growth in bacteria
  Bacterial resistance: Ampicillin, 100 μg/mL
  Growth temperature: 37°C
  Growth strain: DH5alpha
  Copy number: High Copy
Gene/Insert
  Gene/Insert name: LRRK2 6055GtoA pegRNA
  gRNA/shRNA sequence: ATTGCAAAGATTGCTGACTA
  Cloning method: Ligation Independent Cloning
  Sequencing primers: 5′ LKO.1 5'
Resource information
  A portion of this plasmid was derived from a plasmid made by: The backbone is from Addgene Plasmid #132777.
Terms and licenses: Academic/Nonprofit Terms; Industry Terms: Not Available to Industry
How to cite: pegRNA_LRRK2-3 was a gift from Ting Zhou (Addgene plasmid # 199272 ; http://n2t.net/addgene:199272 ; RRID:Addgene_199272)
